Addgene plasmid #49305: pGGEV_4'_XcmI-LacZ
Purpose: (Empty Backbone) Golden Gate entry vector at position 4, LacZ, final entry vector for the assembly
Depositing lab: Joachim Wittbrodt. Depositing organization: Universitaet Heidelberg. Publication: Golden GATEway cloning--a combinatorial approach to generate fusion and recombination constructs. Kirchmaier S, Lust K, Wittbrodt J. PLoS One. 2013 Oct 7;8(10):e76117. doi: 10.1371/journal.pone.0076117. PubMed 24116091.
Backbone
  Vector backbone: pBluescript
  Backbone manufacturer: Stratagene
  Vector type: cloning vector
Growth in bacteria
  Bacterial resistance: Ampicillin, 100 μg/mL
  Growth temperature: 37°C
  Growth strain: DH5alpha
  Copy number: High Copy
Gene/Insert
  Gene/Insert name: None
Terms and licenses: Academic/Nonprofit Terms; Industry Terms: Not Available to Industry
How to cite: pGGEV_4'_XcmI-LacZ was a gift from Joachim Wittbrodt (Addgene plasmid # 49305 ; http://n2t.net/addgene:49305 ; RRID:Addgene_49305)
