[The description below was written by a language model from this plasmid's Addgene catalogue record and pLannotate feature annotations shown in this document.]
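Description:
pGGEV_4'_XcmI-LacZ is an empty Golden Gate entry vector built on the pBluescript backbone. It belongs to a combinatorial cloning system in which separately cloned modules are joined in a fixed order. It holds position 4 of the series, and the catalogue describes it as the final entry vector of an assembly, so the primed version appears to be the variant used when a build ends at this position. The plasmid is maintained in E. coli at high copy through a ColE1/pUC-type origin and is selected with ampicillin through the β-lactamase gene and its own promoter. An f1 origin inherited from pBluescript is also present.

No gene of interest is recorded. The cloning site instead carries a lacZα stuffer with the lac promoter, lac operator and CAP binding site. Together with the name, this suggests that a fragment is inserted at XcmI sites in place of the LacZ cassette, allowing blue/white screening for recombinants, although the restriction sites themselves are not annotated. T7 and SP6 phage promoters lie around this region.

The automated annotation also finds a fragment of the simian CMV IE94 enhancer/promoter, a rabbit β-globin intron with a short piece of β-globin coding sequence, and an SV40 polyadenylation signal. The record does not explain what these eukaryotic elements do in this entry vector. Several short hits (lacI, RSF ori and a wasp peptide fragment) are probably annotation artefacts or leftover backbone sequence. The plasmid is typically used to capture a DNA module for later ordered assembly into fusion or recombination constructs.
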