Features (pLannotate 1.2.2; 22 found; start..end, strand, type, name):
      1..456     -  rep_origin     f1 ori (sequence partly withheld): f1 bacteriophage origin of replication; arrow indicates direction of (+) strand synthesis
    461..527     -  CDS            lacZα (fragment): LacZα fragment of β-galactosidase; lacZ fragment
    528..936     +  promoter       CMV IE94 promoter (fragment): enhancer/promoter region of simian cytomegalovirus major immediate early transcription unit IE94
    971..989     +  promoter       SP6 promoter: promoter for bacteriophage SP6 RNA polymerase
   1022..1050    -  rep_origin     f1 ori (fragment): f1 bacteriophage origin of replication; arrow indicates direction of (+) strand synthesis
   1054..1211    -  CDS            lacZα (fragment): LacZα fragment of β-galactosidase; lacZ fragment
   1214..1232    +  promoter       T7 promoter: promoter for bacteriophage T7 RNA polymerase
   1296..1358    -  CDS            VESPI_VESMG (fragment): Experimental evidence at protein level: Swiss-Prot protein existence level 1. Shows contractile activity on isolated ileum smooth muscle. From Vespa magnifica (Hornet).
   1370..1388    -  promoter       SP6 promoter: promoter for bacteriophage SP6 RNA polymerase
   1430..1446    -  protein_bind   lac operator: The lac repressor binds to the lac operator to inhibit transcription in E. coli. This inhibition can be relieved by adding lactose or isopropyl-β-D-thiogalactopyranoside (IPTG). lac repressor encoded by lacI
   1454..1484    -  promoter       lac promoter: promoter for the E. coli lac operon
   1499..1520    -  protein_bind   CAP binding site: CAP binding activates transcription in the presence of cAMP. E. coli catabolite activator protein
   1533..1625    -  CDS            lacI (fragment): lac repressor; lacI; The lac repressor binds to the lac operator to inhibit transcription in E. coli. This inhibition can be relieved by adding lactose or isopropyl-β-D-thiogalactopyranoside (IPTG).
   1627..1661    -  rep_origin     RSF ori (fragment): Plasmids containing the RSF 1030 origin of replication can be propagated in E. coli cells that contain additional plasmids with compatible origins.
   1746..2318    +  intron         β-globin intron: intron from rabbit β-globin gene
   2316..2381    +  CDS            HBB (fragment): HBB_LEPEU - Experimental evidence at protein level: Swiss-Prot protein existence level 1. Involved in oxygen transport from the lung to the various peripheral tissues. From Lepus europaeus (European hare).
   2391..2525    -  polyA_signal   SV40 poly(A) signal: SV40 polyadenylation signal
   2592..2611    +  misc_feature   MCS (fragment): pBluescript multiple cloning site
   2612..2665    -  CDS            lacI (fragment): lac repressor; lacI; The lac repressor binds to the lac operator to inhibit transcription in E. coli. This inhibition can be relieved by adding lactose or isopropyl-β-D-thiogalactopyranoside (IPTG).
   2848..3436    -  rep_origin     ori: high-copy-number ColE1/pMB1/pBR322/pUC origin of replication
   3607..4467    -  CDS            AmpR: β-lactamase; bla; confers resistance to ampicillin, carbenicillin, and related antibiotics
   4468..4572    -  promoter       AmpR promoter: bla
>Addgene plasmid #49305 | pGGEV_4'_XcmI-LacZ | depositor full sequence | sequence record 72937 | Full Sequence
AAATTGTAAACGTTAATATTTTGTTAAAATTCGCGTTAAATTTTTGTTAAATCAGCTCATTTTTTAACCA
ATAGGCCGAAATCGGCAAAATCCCTTATAAATCAAAAGAATAGACCGAGATAGGGT
[37 nt withheld, positions 127-163]
AAAGAACGTGGACTCCAACGTCAAAGG
[49 nt withheld, positions 191-239]
T
[91 nt withheld, positions 241-331]
G
[124 nt withheld, positions 333-456]
CCCATTCGCCATTCAGGCTACGCAACTGTTGGGAAGGGCGATCGGTGCGGGCCTCTTCGCTATTACGCCA
GGGCGCCTCCCCCATTGACGTCAATTACGGTAAATGGCCCGCCTGGCTCAATGCCCATTGACGTCAATAG
GACCACCCACCATTGACGTCAATGGGATGGCTCATTGCCCATTCATATCCGTTCTCACGCCCCCTATTGA
CGTCAATGACGGTAAATGGCCCACTTGGCAGTACATCAATATCTATTAATAGTAACTTGGCAAGTACATT
ACTATTGGAAGTACGCCAGGGTACATTGGCAGTACTCCCATTGACGTCAATGGCGGTAAATGGCCCGCGA
TGGCTGCCAAGTACATCCCCATTGACGTCAATGGGGAGGGGCAATGACGCAAATGGGCGTTCCATTGACG
TAAATGGGCGGTAGGCGTGCCTAATGGGAGGTCTATATAAGCAATGCTCGTTTAGGGAACCGCCATTCTG
CCTGGGGACGTCGGAGCAAGCTTGATTTAGGTGACACTATAGAGGTCTCAACTACCGGATCCAGCGGTGG
CGTGGCGCGCTTAATGCGCCGCTACAGGGCGCGTCCATTCGCCATTCAGGCTGCGCAACTGTTGGGAAGG
GCGATCGGTGCGGGCCTCTTCGCTATTACGCCAGCTGGCGAAAGGGGGATGTGCTGCAAGGCGATTAAGT
TGGGTAACGCCAGGGTTTTCCCAGTCACGACGTTGTAAAACGACGGCCAGTGAATTGTAATACGACTCAC
TATAGGGCGAATTGGGCCCGACGTCGCATGCTCCCGGCCGCCATGGCGGCCGCGGGAATTCGATATCACT
AGTGAATTCGCGGCCGCCTGCAGGTCGACCATATGGGAGAGCTCCCAACGCGTTGGATGCATAGCTTGAG
TATTCTATAGTGTCACCTAAATAGCTTGGCGTAATCATGGTCATAGCTGTTTCCTGTGTGAAATTGTTAT
CCGCTCACAATTCCACACAACATACGAGCCGGAAGCATAAAGTGTAAAGCCTGGGGTGCCTAATGAGTGA
GCTAACTCACATTAATTGCGTTGCGCTCACTGCCCGCTTTCCAGTCGGGAAACCTGTCGTGCCAGCTGCA
TTAATGAATCGGCCAACGCGCGGGGAGAGGCGGTTTGCGTATTGGGCGCTCTTCCGCTTCCTCGCTCACT
GACTCGCTGCGCTCGCCACGCCACCGCTGGTACCTAAGTGAGACCCTCATCCTCCCGGGTAACTAAGTAA
GGATCTCGACCGATCCTGAGAACTTCAGGGTGAGTTTGGGGACCCTTGATTGTTCTTTCTTTTTCGCTAT
TGTAAAATTCATGTTATATGGAGGGGGCAAAGTTTTCAGGGTGTTGTTTAGAATGGGAAGATGTCCCTTG
TATCACCATGGACCCTCATGATAATTTTGTTTCTTTCACTTTCTACTCTGTTGACAACCATTGTCTCCTC
TTATTTTCTTTTCATTTTCTGTAACTTTTTCGTTAAACTTTAGCTTGCATTTGTAACGAATTTTTAAATT
CACTTTTGTTTATTTGTCAGATTGTAAGTACTTTCTCTAATCACTTTTTTTTCAAGGCAATCAGGGTATA
TTATATTGTACTTCAGCACAGTTTTAGAGAACAATTGTTATAATTAAATGATAAGGTAGAATATTTCTGC
ATATAAATTCTGGCTGGCGTGGAAATATTCTTATTGGTAGAAACAACTACACCCTGGTCATCATCCTGCC
TTTCTCTTTATGGTTACAATGATATACACTGTTTGAGATGAGGATAAAATACTCTGAGTCCAAACCGGGC
CCCTCTGCTAACCATGTTCATGCCTTCTTCTCTTTCCTACAGCTCCTGGGCAACGTGCTGGTTGTTGTGC
TGTCTCATCATTTTGGCAAAGAATTAATTCCTCGACGGATCGTAGATCCAGACATGATAAGATACATTGA
TGAGTTTGGACAAACCACAACTAGAATGCAGTGAAAAAAATGCTTTATTTGTGAAATTTGTGATGCTATT
GCTTTATTTGTAACCATTATAAGCTGCAATAAACAAGTTAACAACAACAATTGCATTCATTTTATGTTTC
AGGTTCAGGGGGAGGTGTGGGAGGTTTTTTAATTCGCGGCCGCTCTAGAACTAGTCTGCATTAATGAATC
GGCCAACGCGCGGGGAGAGGCGGTTTGCGTATTGGGCGCTCTTCCGCTTCCTCGCTCACTGACTCGCTGC
GCTCGGTCGTTCGGCTGCGGCGAGCGGTATCAGCTCACTCAAAGGCGGTAATACGGTTATCCACAGAATC
AGGGGATAACGCAGGAAAGAACATGTGAGCAAAAGGCCAGCAAAAGGCCAGGAACCGTAAAAAGGCCGCG
TTGCTGGCGTTTTTCCATAGGCTCGGCCCCCCTGACGAGCATCACAAAAATCGACGCTCAAGTCAGAGGT
GGCGAAACCCGACAGGACTATAAAGATACCAGGCGTTCCCCCCTGGAAGCTCCCTCGTGCGCTCTCCTGT
TCCGACCCTGCCGCTTACCGGATACCTGTCCGCCTTTCTCCCTTCGGGAAGCGTGGCGCTTTCTCAATGC
TCACGCTGTAGGTATCTCAGTTCGGTGTAGGTCGTTCGCTCCAAGCTGGGCTGTGTGCACGAACCCCCCG
TTCAGCCCGACCGCTGCGCCTTATCCGGTAACTATCGTCTTGAGTCCAACCCGGTAAGACACGACTTATC
GCCACTGGCAGCAGCCACTGGTAACAGGATTAGCAGAGCGAGGTATGTAGGCGGTGCTACAGAGTTCTTG
AAGTGGTGGCCTAACTACGGCTACACTAGAAGGACAGTATTTGGTATCTGCGCTCTGCTGAAGCCAGTTA
CCTTCGGAAAAAGAGTTGGTAGCTCTTGATCCGGCAAACAAACCACCGCTGGTAGCGGTGGTTTTTTTGT
TTGCAAGCAGCAGATTACGCGCAGAAAAAAAGGATCTCAAGAAGATCCTTTGATCTTTTCTACGGGGTCT
GACGCTCAGTGGAACGAAAACTCACGTTAAGGGATTTTGGTCATGAGATTATCAAAAAGGATCTTCACCT
AGATCCTTTTAAATTAAAAATGAAGTTTTAAATCAATCTAAAGTATATATGAGTAAACTTGGTCTGACAG
TTACCAATGCTTAATCAGTGAGGCACCTATCTCAGCGATCTGTCTATTTCGTTCATCCATAGTTGCCTGA
CTGCCCGTCGTGTAGATAACTACGATACGGGAGGGCTTACCATCTGGCCCCAGTGCTGCAATGATACCGC
GGGACCCACGCTCACCGGCTCCAGATTTATCAGCAATAAACCAGCCAGCCGGAAGGGCCGAGCGCAGAAG
TGGTCCTGCAACTTTATCCGCCTCCATCCAGTCTATTAATTGTTGCCGGGAAGCTAGAGTAAGTAGTTCG
CCAGTTAATAGTTTGCGCAACGTTGTTGCCATTGCTACAGGCATCGTGGTGTCACGCTCGTCGTTTGGTA
TGGCTTCATTCAGCTCCGGTTCCCAACGATCAAGGCGAGTTACATGATCCCCCATGTTGTGAAAAAAAGC
GGTTAGCTCCTTCGGTCCTCCGATCGTTGTCAGAAGTAAGTTGGCCGCAGTGTTATCACTCATGCTTATG
GCAGCACTGCATAATTCTCTTACTGTCATGCCATCCGTAAGATGCTTTTCTGTGACTGGTGAGTACTCAA
CCAAGTCATTCTGAGAATAGTGTATGCGGCGACCGAGTTGCTCTTGCCCGGCGTCAATACGGGATAATAC
CGCGCCACATAGCAGAACTTTAAAAGTGCTCATCATTGGAAAACGTTCTTCGGGGCGAAAACTCTCAAGG
ATCTTACCGCTGTTGAGATCCAGTTCGATGTAACCCACTCGTGCACCCAACTGATCTTCAGCATCTTTTA
CTTTCACCAGCGTTTCTGGGTGAGCAAAAACAGGAAGGCAAAATGCCGCAAAAAAGGGAATAAGGGCGAC
ACGGAAATGTTGAATACTCATACTCTTCCTTTTTCAATATTATTGAAGCATTTATCAGGGTTATTGTCTC
ATGAGCGGATACATATTTGAATGTATTTAGAAAAATAAACAAATAGGGGTTCCGCGCACATTTCCCCGAA
AAGTGCCACCTG
