>Addgene plasmid #49305 | pGGEV_4'_XcmI-LacZ | addgene partial sequence | sequence record 75912 | CMV-F 5'-CGCAAATGGGCGGTAGGCGTG-3'
GCATGCTCGTTTAGGGAACCGCCATTCTGCCTGGGGACGTCGGAGCAAGCTTGATTTAGGTGACACTATA
GAGGTCTCAACTACCGGATCCAGCGGTGGCGTGGCGCGCTTAATGCGCCGCTACAGGGCGCGTCCATTCG
CCATTCAGGCTGCGCAACTGTTGGGAAGGGCGATCGGTGCGGGCCTCTTCGCTATTACGCCAGCTGGCGA
AAGGGGGATGTGCTGCAAGGCGATTAAGTTGGGTAACGCCAGGGTTTTCCCAGTCACGACGTTGTAAAAC
GACGGCCAGTGAATTGTAATACGACTCACTATAGGGCGAATTGGGCCCGACGTCGCATGCTCCCGGCCGC
CATGGCGGCCGCGGGAATTCGATATCACTAGTGAATTCGCGGCCGCCTGCAGGTCGACCATATGGGAGAG
CTCCCAACGCGTTGGATGCATAGCTTGAGTATTCTATAGTGTCACCTAAATAGCTTGGCGTAATCATGGT
CATAGCTGTTTCCTGTGTGAAATTGTTATCCGCTCACAATTCCACACAACATACGAGCCGGAAGCATAAA
GTGTAAAGCCTGGGGTGCCTAATGAGTGAGCTAACTCACATTAATTGCGTTGCGCTCACTGCCCGCTTTC
CAGTCGGGAAACCTGTCGTGCCAGCTGCATTAATGAATCGGCCAACGCGCGGGGAGAGGCGGTTTGCGTA
TTGGGCGCTCTTCCGCTTCCTCGCTCACTGACTCGCTGCGCTCGCCACGCCACCGCTGGTACCTAAGTGA
GACCCTCATCCTCCCGGGTAACTAAGTAAGGATCTCGACCGATCCTGA
